>Addgene plasmid #51842 | pLPC-Flag-CHES1L-dFN | addgene partial sequence | sequence record 91892 | CMV-F 5'-CGCAAATGGGCGGTAGGCGTG-3'
AGCTCTCTGGCTACTAGAGAACCCACTGCTTACTGGCTTATCGAAATTAATACGACTCACTATAGGGAGA
CCCAAGCTTGGTACCGAGCTCGGATCCACTAGTAACGGCCGCCAGTGTGCTGGAATTCGCCATGGACTAC
AAAGACGATGACGACAAGGGCACACCTTATCACCCACACCCACACGTGTTCAATACACCTCCCACCTGTC
CTCAGGCATATCAAAGCACATCAGGTCCACCCATCTGGCCGGGCAGTACCTTCTTCAAGAGAAATGGAGC
CCTTCTCCAAGATCCTGACATTGATGCTGCCAGTGCCATGATGCTTTTGAATACTCCCCCTGAGATACAA
GCAGGTTTTCCTCCAGGAGTGATCCAAAATGGAGCGCGGGTCCTGAGCCGAGGGCTGTTTCCTGGCGTGC
GGCCGCTGCCAATCACTCCCATTGGGGTGACAGCGGCCATGAGGAATGGCATCACCAGCTGCCGGATGCG
GACTGAGAGTGAGCCATCTTGTGGCTCCCCAGTGGTCAGCGGAGACCCCAAGGAGGATCACAACTACAGC
AGTGCCAAGTCCTCCAACGCCCGGAGCACCTCGCCCACCAGCGACTCCAT
