>Addgene plasmid #51842 | pLPC-Flag-CHES1L-dFN | addgene partial sequence | sequence record 91922 | pLPC-3 5'-CTTGCCAAACCTACAGGT-3'
AATCTTTTATTTTATCGGCCCTCTAGATGCATGCTCGAGTTAATTTTTTGTGGTTTCCTTTTGCTCTTTC
TGCCCCTTTGCCGTCCGATTGGTGATGTTATTCAAACAGGACCGGATCCCTGCTAAGTGCAGGAGGGACC
CTGCCGCTTCTTTCATCTCCTCATCATCGCTCTCGGGGGGCTTTTCGGTGCGTCTCTTTTTGAGGGGCAG
TGTGTCGCTGGGGACCTTCCTGGCCTTGGCGAAGTGCTGGCGCTTCTTGTGCTGGGATGCGTACCCGCTG
TCCCCCAGAGAATCCTTGGGCTCCTTCTGGCTGTGCTTCCTGTCGTCCTCTTCCGTGTCGCTGGGGCTCT
CGTGGCTCCGGAAGCTCCCCTCGCTGCCCTCGCTGCCCTCCTGGCTCCCCTTGGTGGCAAACTCATAGTG
GTCGTCGGCTGAGGAGGAGGAGGAGGAGATGGAGTCGCTGGTGGGCGAGGTGCTCCGGGCGTTGGAGGAC
TTGGCACTGCTGTAGTTGTGATCCTCCTTGGGGTCTCCGCTGACCACTGGGGAGCCACAAGATGGCTCAC
TCTCAGTCCGCATCCGGCAGCTGGTGATGCCATTCCTCATGGCCGCTGTCACCCCAATGGGAGTGATTGG
CAGCGGCCGCACGCCAGGAAA
