[The description below was written by a language model from this plasmid's Addgene catalogue record.]
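Description:
pLPC-Flag-CHES1L-dFN is a retroviral expression plasmid built on the pLPC backbone and carrying a truncated form of human CHES1, also known as FOXN3, a forkhead-family transcription factor. It is propagated in E. coli as a high-copy plasmid under ampicillin selection. Mammalian cells that have taken up the construct can be selected with puromycin. As a retroviral vector, it is intended to be packaged into viral particles and delivered by transduction, giving stable integration and expression of the insert in target cells. No feature table accompanies the record, so the promoter driving the insert, the arrangement of the long terminal repeats and packaging signal, and the bacterial origin of replication are not stated.

The insert encodes only amino acids 206–490 of CHES1, with a Flag epitope fused to its N terminus. This deletion removes the N-terminal region and the forkhead domain, described in the record as the forkhead binding site, leaving the C-terminal portion of the protein. The "L" in the name presumably denotes a particular CHES1 isoform, though the record does not explain it. The Flag tag allows the truncated protein to be detected or immunoprecipitated with anti-Flag antibodies without needing an antibody against the remaining CHES1 sequence.

The plasmid is a domain-deletion mutant suited to structure–function comparison with full-length CHES1, testing which activities depend on the N-terminal and forkhead regions. The associated publication concerns CHES1/FOXN3 regulation of cell proliferation through repression of PIM2 and protein biosynthesis, which is the context in which this mutant was used.
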