Addgene plasmid #51842: pLPC-Flag-CHES1L-dFN
Purpose: Flag-CHES1L mutant lacking the forkhead binding site and N-terminal domains
Depositing lab: Gerardo Ferbeyre. Depositing organization: University of Montreal. Publication: CHES1/FOXN3 regulates cell proliferation by repressing PIM2 and protein biosynthesis. Huot G, Vernier M, Bourdeau V, Doucet L, Saint-Germain E, Gaumont-Leclerc MF, Moro A, Ferbeyre G. Mol Biol Cell. 2014 Mar;25(5):554-65. doi: 10.1091/mbc.E13-02-0110. Epub 2014 Jan 8. PubMed 24403608.
Backbone
  Vector backbone: pLPC
  Vector type: Retroviral
  Selectable markers: Puromycin
Growth in bacteria
  Bacterial resistance: Ampicillin, 100 μg/mL
  Growth temperature: 37°C
  Growth strain: Top10
  Copy number: High Copy
Gene/Insert
  Gene/Insert name: CHES1 (alt name: FOXN3)
  Species: H. sapiens (human)
  Mutation: contains CHES1 amino acids 206-490
  Entrez Gene: FOXN3 (a.k.a. C14orf116, CHES1, PRO1635)
  Tag / fusion protein: Flag (N terminal on insert)
Terms and licenses: Academic/Nonprofit Terms; Industry Terms: Not Available to Industry
How to cite: pLPC-Flag-CHES1L-dFN was a gift from Gerardo Ferbeyre (Addgene plasmid # 51842 ; http://n2t.net/addgene:51842 ; RRID:Addgene_51842)
